Addgene plasmid #19939: pcDNA3-HA-CUL1 K720A
Depositing lab: Yue Xiong. Depositing organization: University of North Carolina at Chapel Hill. Publication: The CUL1 C-terminal sequence and ROC1 are required for efficient nuclear accumulation, NEDD8 modification, and ubiquitin ligase activity of CUL1. Furukawa M, Zhang Y, McCarville J, Ohta T, Xiong Y. Mol Cell Biol. 2000 Nov . 20(21):8185-97. 10.1128/MCB.20.21.8185-8197.2000 PubMed 11027288.
Backbone
  Vector backbone: pcDNA3-HA
  Backbone manufacturer: Invitrogen
  Backbone size w/o insert (bp): 5400
  Vector type: Mammalian Expression
  Selectable markers: G418
Growth in bacteria
  Bacterial resistance: Ampicillin, 100 μg/mL
  Growth temperature: 37°C
  Growth strain: DH5alpha
  Copy number: High Copy
Gene/Insert
  Gene/Insert name: cullin 1 K720A (alt name: CUL1)
  Species: H. sapiens (human)
  Insert size (bp): 2260
  Mutation: CUL1 with a NEDD8 modification mutant
  GenBank ID: NP_003583
  Entrez Gene: CUL1
  Tag / fusion protein: HA2 (N terminal on backbone)
  Cloning method: Restriction Enzyme
  Sequencing primers: 5′ T7; 3′ SP6
Terms and licenses: Academic/Nonprofit Terms; Industry Terms: Not Available to Industry
How to cite: pcDNA3-HA-CUL1 K720A was a gift from Yue Xiong (Addgene plasmid # 19939 ; http://n2t.net/addgene:19939 ; RRID:Addgene_19939)
