[The description below was written by a language model from this plasmid's Addgene catalogue record.]
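Description:
pcDNA3-HA-CUL1 K720A is a mammalian expression plasmid built on pcDNA3-HA, a derivative of the Invitrogen pcDNA3 vector (about 5.4 kb without insert) that adds an HA epitope tag upstream of the cloning site. It is maintained in E. coli as a high-copy plasmid under ampicillin selection. It also carries a marker that allows G418 selection of transfected mammalian cells, so it can be used for stable as well as transient expression. The record does not list the promoter or provide a feature table. pcDNA3-family vectors normally drive the insert from the CMV immediate-early promoter, and the listed T7 and SP6 sequencing primers fit the phage promoter sites that flank the polylinker in this backbone.

The insert is a roughly 2.26 kb human cullin 1 (CUL1) coding sequence, introduced by restriction cloning and expressed with an N-terminal double HA tag (HA2) supplied by the backbone. This tag allows detection and immunoprecipitation with anti-HA antibodies. CUL1 is the scaffold subunit of SCF-type cullin-RING ubiquitin ligases. The K720A substitution replaces lysine 720 with alanine, and the record describes the result as a NEDD8 modification mutant, meaning a form of CUL1 altered at the site of NEDD8 conjugation.

The associated study examined how the CUL1 C-terminal sequence and ROC1 contribute to nuclear accumulation, neddylation and ubiquitin ligase activity of CUL1. In that context, the construct is suited to serve as a neddylation-defective comparison to wild-type HA-CUL1 in transfected mammalian cells, for testing how NEDD8 modification affects CUL1 localisation, partner binding and ligase function.
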