>Addgene plasmid #19939 | pcDNA3-HA-CUL1 K720A | addgene partial sequence | sequence record 26166 | 19939 with CMV-F
GAGCTCTCTGGCTAACTAGAGAACCCACTGCTTACTGGCTTATCGAAATTAATACGACTCACTATAGGGA
GACCCAAGCTTGGTACCGAGCTCGGATCCACTAGTAACGGCCGCCAGTGTGCTGGAATTCATGTACCCAT
ACGATGTTCCTGACTATGCGGGCTATCCCTATGACCTCCCGGACTATGCAGGGCCCATGGCGTCAACCCG
GAGCCAGAACCCCCACGGCCTGAAGCAGATTGGCCTGGACCAGATCTGGGACGACCTCAGAGCCGGCATC
CAGCAGGTGTACACACGGCAGAGCATGGCCAAGTCCAGATATATGGAGCTCTACACTCATGTTTATAACT
ACTGTACTAGTGTTCACCAGTCAAACCAAGCACGAGGAGCTGGAGTTCCTCCTTCTAAGTCGAAAAAGGG
GCAGACACCTGGAGGAGCTCAGTTTGTTGGCCTGGAATTATATAAACGACTTAAGGAATTTTTGAAGAAT
TACTTGACAAATCTTCTTAAGGATGGAGAAGATTTGATGGATGAGAGTGTACTGAAATTCTACACTCAAC
AATGGGAAGATTATCGATTTTCAAGCAAAGTGCTGAATGGAATTTGTGCCTACCTCAATAGACATTGGGT
TCGCCGTGAATGTGACGAA
