>Addgene plasmid #19939 | pcDNA3-HA-CUL1 K720A | addgene partial sequence | sequence record 26167 | 19939 with hCul1-F 5'-accgaacagaagcaggaaca
CAAAACTCGAGGAGACGCAAACTACTGATTCAGGCGGCCATCGTGAGAATCATGGCCATGAGGAAGGTTC
TGAAACACCAGCAGTTACTTGGCGAGGTCCTCACTCAGCTGTCCTCCAGGTTCAAACCTCGAGTCCCTGT
GATCAAGAAATGCATTGACATTCTAATTGAGAAAGAATATTTGGAGCGAGTGGATGGTGAAAAGGACACC
TACAGTTACTTGGCTTAACCCTTCTGGATCCAGATCTGTGGAATGTGTGTCAGTTAGGGTGTGGACAGTC
CCCAGGCTCCCCAGCAGGCAGAAGTATGCAAAGCATGCATCTCAATTAGTCAGCAACCAGGTGTGGAAAG
TCCCCAGGCTCCCCAGCAGGCAGAAGTATGCAAAGCATGCATCTCAATTAGTCAGCAACCATAGTCCCGC
CCCTAACTCCGCCCATCCCGCCCCTAACTCCGCCCAGTTCCGCCCATTCTCCGCCCCATGGCTGACTAAT
TTTTTTTATTTATGCAGAGGCCGAGGCCGCCTCTGCCTCTGAGCTATTCCAGAAGTAGTGAGGAGGCTTT
TTTGGAGGCCTAGGCTTTTGCAAAAAGCTCCCGGGAGCTTGTATATCCATTTTCGGATCTGATCAAGAGA
CAGGATGAGGATCGTTTCGCATGATTGAACAAGATGGATTGCACGCAGGTTCTCCGGCCGCTTGGGTGGA
GAGGCTATTCGGCTATGACTGGGCACAACAGACAATCGGCTGCTCTGATGCCGCCGTGTTCCGNNTGTCA
GCGCANGGGCGCCCGGTNTTTTTGTCAAGACNGACCTGTCCGGTGCCCTGAATGA
